Addgene plasmid #214161: pcDNA3.1-hSTING (V155M)
Purpose: Transient expression of gain-of-function STING mutant
Depositing lab: Nan Yan. Depositing organization: University of Texas Southwestern Medical Center. Publication: STING Activation by Translocation from the ER Is Associated with Infection and Autoinflammatory Disease. Dobbs N, Burnaevskiy N, Chen D, Gonugunta VK, Alto NM, Yan N. Cell Host Microbe. 2015 Aug 12;18(2):157-68. doi: 10.1016/j.chom.2015.07.001. Epub 2015 Jul 30. PubMed 26235147.
Backbone
  Vector backbone: pcDNA3.1
  Vector type: Mammalian Expression
  Selectable markers: Neomycin (select with G418)
Growth in bacteria
  Bacterial resistance: Ampicillin, 100 μg/mL
  Growth temperature: 37°C
  Growth strain: DH5alpha
  Copy number: High Copy
Gene/Insert
  Gene/Insert name: STING (V155M)
  Species: H. sapiens (human)
  Mutation: V155M
  Entrez Gene: STING1 (a.k.a. ERIS, MITA, MPYS, NET23, SAVI, STING, STING-beta, TMEM173, hMITA, hSTING)
  Promoter: CMV
  Cloning method: Gibson Cloning
  Sequencing primers: 5′ CMV_fwd; 3′ BGH_rev
Terms and licenses: Academic/Nonprofit Terms; Industry Terms: Not Available to Industry
How to cite: pcDNA3.1-hSTING (V155M) was a gift from Nan Yan (Addgene plasmid # 214161 ; http://n2t.net/addgene:214161 ; RRID:Addgene_214161)
