[The description below was written by a language model from this plasmid's Addgene catalogue record and pLannotate feature annotations shown in this document.]
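Description:
pcDNA3.1-hSTING (V155M) is a mammalian expression plasmid built on the pcDNA3.1 backbone that drives transient expression of human STING (STING1, also known as TMEM173, MITA or ERIS) carrying the V155M substitution, which the record describes as a gain-of-function mutation. The 6,580 nt sequenced plasmid replicates in E. coli at high copy from a ColE1/pUC-type origin and is selected with ampicillin through the bla gene under its own promoter. An f1 origin is also present, which can support single-stranded DNA production. For selection in mammalian cells, the backbone carries a neomycin phosphotransferase gene driven by the SV40 enhancer/early promoter and terminated by an SV40 polyadenylation signal, which confers G418 resistance.

The STING coding sequence lies downstream of the human CMV immediate-early enhancer and promoter and is followed by the bovine growth hormone polyadenylation signal, giving strong constitutive expression in transfected mammalian cells. A T7 promoter between the CMV promoter and the insert would allow in vitro transcription. No epitope tag or reporter is annotated or listed, so the protein appears to be untagged. The insert was introduced by Gibson cloning. The automated annotation also flags several short fragments (a truncated HIV-1 LTR piece, a ble fragment, lacI and lac promoter/operator remnants, and a bom fragment). These look like backbone remnants or short sequence matches rather than functional parts of the design.

The associated work concerns STING activation by translocation from the ER in infection and autoinflammatory disease. The plasmid is therefore suited to studying constitutive STING signalling and trafficking in transfected cells, for example in comparison with wild-type STING.
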