Features (pLannotate 1.2.2; 20 found; start..end, strand, type, name):
     70..1206    -  CDS            STING1: STING_HUMAN - Also known as ERIS From Homo sapiens (Human).
   1286..1304    -  promoter       T7 promoter: promoter for bacteriophage T7 RNA polymerase
   1320..1353    -  LTR            5' LTR (truncated) (fragment): truncated 5' long terminal repeat (LTR) from HIV-1
   1349..1552    -  promoter       CMV promoter: human cytomegalovirus (CMV) immediate early promoter
   1553..1932    -  enhancer       CMV enhancer: human cytomegalovirus immediate early enhancer
   2087..2139    +  misc_feature   bom (fragment): basis of mobility region from pBR322
   2198..2302    +  promoter       AmpR promoter: bla
   2303..3163    +  CDS            AmpR: β-lactamase; bla; confers resistance to ampicillin, carbenicillin, and related antibiotics
   3334..3922    +  rep_origin     ori: high-copy-number ColE1/pMB1/pBR322/pUC origin of replication
   4105..4197    +  CDS            lacI (fragment): lac repressor; lacI; The lac repressor binds to the lac operator to inhibit transcription in E. coli. This inhibition can be relieved by adding lactose or isopropyl-β-D-thiogalactopyranoside (IPTG).
   4210..4231    +  protein_bind   CAP binding site: CAP binding activates transcription in the presence of cAMP. E. coli catabolite activator protein
   4246..4276    +  promoter       lac promoter: promoter for the E. coli lac operon
   4284..4300    +  protein_bind   lac operator: The lac repressor binds to the lac operator to inhibit transcription in E. coli. This inhibition can be relieved by adding lactose or isopropyl-β-D-thiogalactopyranoside (IPTG). lac repressor encoded by lacI
   4373..4494    -  polyA_signal   SV40 poly(A) signal: SV40 polyadenylation signal
   4489..4647    -  CDS            ble (fragment): BLE_KLEPN - Experimental evidence at protein level: Swiss-Prot protein existence level 1. Binding protein with a strong affinity to the bleomycin family of antibiotics. Binds to CL990; an antimitotic-antibiotic compound. From Klebsiella pneumoniae.
   4671..5462    -  CDS            neo: KKA2_KLEPN - Also known as kan, nptII. Experimental evidence at protein level: Swiss-Prot protein existence level 1. Resistance to kanamycin, neomycin, paromomycin, ribostamycin, butirosin and gentamicin B. From Klebsiella pneumoniae.
   5529..5858    -  promoter       SV40 promoter: SV40 enhancer and early promoter
   5872..6300    -  rep_origin     f1 ori (sequence partly withheld): f1 bacteriophage origin of replication; arrow indicates direction of (+) strand synthesis
   6321..6342    -  promoter       SV40 promoter (fragment): SV40 enhancer and early promoter
   6346..6570    -  polyA_signal   bGH poly(A) signal: bovine growth hormone polyadenylation signal
>Addgene plasmid #214161 | pcDNA3.1-hSTING (V155M) | addgene full sequence | sequence record 424641 | Addgene NGS Result
TCAGCGGGTTTAAACGGGCCCTCTAGACTCGAGCGGCCGCCACTGTGCTGGATATCTGCAGAATTCTCAA
GAGAAATCCGTGCGGAGAGGGAGGGGCTTTTCCATTCCACTGATGAGGAGCTCAGGCTCTTGGGACATCG
TGGAGGTACTGGGCACCGCTGAGGTCTTCAAGCTGCCCACAGTAACCTCTTCCTTTTCCTCCTGCCGCAG
GTGCCGGAGAACCTCCTGGGACAGCGAGAAGCTGCTGTCATCTGCAGGTTCCTGGTAGGCAATGAGGCGG
CAGTTGTTCTGAGACTCAGGGGCATCTGCCAGGATGTCCTCAAGTGTCCGGCAGAAGAGTTTGGCCTGCT
CAAGCCTATCCTCCCGGCTAAAGCCAGCTTGACTGTATTGTGACATGGCAAACAAAGTCTGCAAGGGGGT
GGCGTACTCCAGGACACAGGTGCCCGCCCGCTGCCCGTTCTCCAGAAGCTCATAGATGCTGTTGCTGTAA
ACCCGATCCTTGATGCCAGCACGGTCACCGGTCTGCTGGGGCAGTTTATCCAGGAAGCGAATGTTGGGGT
CAGCCATACTCAGGTTATCAGGCACCCCACAGTCCAATGGGAGGAGAATATACAGCCGCTGGCTCACTGC
ACCCCGTAGCAGGTTGTTGTAATGCTGATTGTAAGTTCGAATCCGGGCCTGGAGCTCTGGCAGGATCAGC
CGCAGATATCCGATGTAATATGACCATGCCAGCCCATGGGCCATGTTGAAATTCCCTTTTTCACACACTG
CAGAGATCTCAGCTGGGGCCAGGCCCTTGAGGCCCAGGAGGATGTTCAGTGCCTGCGAGAGGCCCAGGAG
GGCAAGCATCCAAGTGAAGGGCGGGCCGACCGCATTTGGGAGGGAGTAGTAGAAATAGATGGACAGCAGC
AACAGGGCCCCACGGCGGAGGGGGCAGCCCAGGCAGGCCCGCACAGTCCTCCAGTAGCTGCCCCGGTACC
TGGAGTGGATGTGGCGCAGCTCCTCAGCCAGGCTGCAGACCCCGTTTAACAGCAGTCCCAGCTGCAGGGA
GGCTAGGTGGAGCACCAGGTACCGGAGAGTGTGCTCTGGTGGCTCTCCTAGCCCCCAAAGGGTCACCAGG
CAGGCACTCAGCAGAACCAAGGCTGCCTTCTGGGCCCCGTGACCCCTGGGACACGGGATGGATGGATGCA
GGCTGGAGTGGGGCATGGTGAATTCCACCACACTGGACTAGTGGATCCGAGCTCGGTACCAAGCTTAAGT
TTAAACGCTAGCCAGCTTGGGTCTCCCTATAGTGAGTCGTATTAATTTCGATAAGCCAGTAAGCAGTGGG
TTCTCTAGTTAGCCAGAGAGCTCTGCTTATATAGACCTCCCACCGTACACGCCTACCGCCCATTTGCGTC
AATGGGGCGGAGTTGTTACGACATTTTGGAAAGTCCCGTTGATTTTGGTGCCAAAACAAACTCCCATTGA
CGTCAATGGGGTGGAGACTTGGAAATCCCCGTGAGTCAAACCGCTATCCACGCCCATTGATGTACTGCCA
AAACCGCATCACCATGGTAATAGCGATGACTAATACGTAGATGTACTGCCAAGTAGGAAAGTCCCATAAG
GTCATGTACTGGGCATAATGCCAGGCGGGCCATTTACCGTCATTGACGTCAATAGGGGGCGTACTTGGCA
TATGATACACTTGATGTACTGCCAAGTGGGCAGTTTACCGTAAATACTCCACCCATTGACGTCAATGGAA
AGTCCCTATTGGCGTTACTATGGGAACATACGTCATTATTGACGTCAATGGGCGGGGGTCGTTGGGCGGT
CAGCCAGGCGGGCCATTTACCGTAAGTTATGTAACGCGGAACTCCATATATGGGCTATGAACTAATGACC
CCGTAATTGATTACTATTAATAACTAGTCAATAATCAATGTCAACGCGTATATCTGGCCCGTACATCGCG
AAGCAGCGCAAAACGCCTAACCCTAAGCAGATTCTTCATGCAATTGTCGGTCAAGCCTTGCCTTGTTGTA
GCTTAAATTTTGCTCGCGCACTACTCAGCGACCTCCAACACACAAGCAGGGAGCAGATACTGGCTTAACT
ATGCGGCATCAGAGCAGATTGTACTGAGAGTGCACCATAGGGGATCGGGAGATCTCCCGATCCGTCGACG
TCAGGTGGCACTTTTCGGGGAAATGTGCGCGGAACCCCTATTTGTTTATTTTTCTAAATACATTCAAATA
TGTATCCGCTCATGAGACAATAACCCTGATAAATGCTTCAATAATATTGAAAAAGGAAGAGTATGAGTAT
TCAACATTTCCGTGTCGCCCTTATTCCCTTTTTTGCGGCATTTTGCCTTCCTGTTTTTGCTCACCCAGAA
ACGCTGGTGAAAGTAAAAGATGCTGAAGATCAGTTGGGTGCACGAGTGGGTTACATCGAACTGGATCTCA
ACAGCGGTAAGATCCTTGAGAGTTTTCGCCCCGAAGAACGTTTTCCAATGATGAGCACTTTTAAAGTTCT
GCTATGTGGCGCGGTATTATCCCGTATTGACGCCGGGCAAGAGCAACTCGGTCGCCGCATACACTATTCT
CAGAATGACTTGGTTGAGTACTCACCAGTCACAGAAAAGCATCTTACGGATGGCATGACAGTAAGAGAAT
TATGCAGTGCTGCCATAACCATGAGTGATAACACTGCGGCCAACTTACTTCTGACAACGATCGGAGGACC
GAAGGAGCTAACCGCTTTTTTGCACAACATGGGGGATCATGTAACTCGCCTTGATCGTTGGGAACCGGAG
CTGAATGAAGCCATACCAAACGACGAGCGTGACACCACGATGCCTGTAGCAATGGCAACAACGTTGCGCA
AACTATTAACTGGCGAACTACTTACTCTAGCTTCCCGGCAACAATTAATAGACTGGATGGAGGCGGATAA
AGTTGCAGGACCACTTCTGCGCTCGGCCCTTCCGGCTGGCTGGTTTATTGCTGATAAATCTGGAGCCGGT
GAGCGTGGGTCTCGCGGTATCATTGCAGCACTGGGGCCAGATGGTAAGCCCTCCCGTATCGTAGTTATCT
ACACGACGGGGAGTCAGGCAACTATGGATGAACGAAATAGACAGATCGCTGAGATAGGTGCCTCACTGAT
TAAGCATTGGTAACTGTCAGACCAAGTTTACTCATATATACTTTAGATTGATTTAAAACTTCATTTTTAA
TTTAAAAGGATCTAGGTGAAGATCCTTTTTGATAATCTCATGACCAAAATCCCTTAACGTGAGTTTTCGT
TCCACTGAGCGTCAGACCCCGTAGAAAAGATCAAAGGATCTTCTTGAGATCCTTTTTTTCTGCGCGTAAT
CTGCTGCTTGCAAACAAAAAAACCACCGCTACCAGCGGTGGTTTGTTTGCCGGATCAAGAGCTACCAACT
CTTTTTCCGAAGGTAACTGGCTTCAGCAGAGCGCAGATACCAAATACTGTTCTTCTAGTGTAGCCGTAGT
TAGGCCACCACTTCAAGAACTCTGTAGCACCGCCTACATACCTCGCTCTGCTAATCCTGTTACCAGTGGC
TGCTGCCAGTGGCGATAAGTCGTGTCTTACCGGGTTGGACTCAAGACGATAGTTACCGGATAAGGCGCAG
CGGTCGGGCTGAACGGGGGGTTCGTGCACACAGCCCAGCTTGGAGCGAACGACCTACACCGAACTGAGAT
ACCTACAGCGTGAGCTATGAGAAAGCGCCACGCTTCCCGAAGGGAGAAAGGCGGACAGGTATCCGGTAAG
CGGCAGGGTCGGAACAGGAGAGCGCACGAGGGAGCTTCCAGGGGGAAACGCCTGGTATCTTTATAGTCCT
GTCGGGTTTCGCCACCTCTGACTTGAGCGTCGATTTTTGTGATGCTCGTCAGGGGGGCGGAGCCTATGGA
AAAACGCCAGCAACGCGGCCTTTTTACGGTTCCTGGCCTTTTGCTGGCCTTTTGCTCACATGTTCTTTCC
TGCGTTATCCCCTGATTCTGTGGATAACCGTATTACCGCCTTTGAGTGAGCTGATACCGCTCGCCGCAGC
CGAACGACCGAGCGCAGCGAGTCAGTGAGCGAGGAAGCGGAAGAGCGCCCAATACGCAAACCGCCTCTCC
CCGCGCGTTGGCCGATTCATTAATGCAGCTGGCACGACAGGTTTCCCGACTGGAAAGCGGGCAGTGAGCG
CAACGCAATTAATGTGAGTTAGCTCACTCATTAGGCACCCCAGGCTTTACACTTTATGCTTCCGGCTCGT
ATGTTGTGTGGAATTGTGAGCGGATAACAATTTCACACAGGAAACAGCTATGACCATGATTACGCCAAGC
TCTAGCTAGAGGTCGACGGTATACAGACATGATAAGATACATTGATGAGTTTGGACAAACCACAACTAGA
ATGCAGTGAAAAAAATGCTTTATTTGTGAAATTTGTGATGCTATTGCTTTATTTGTAACCATTATAAGCT
GCAATAAACAAGTTGGGGTGGGCGAAGAACTCCAGCATGAGATCCCCGCGCTGGAGGATCATCCAGCCGG
CGTCCCGGAAAACGATTCCGAAGCCCAACCTTTCATAGAAGGCGGCGGTGGAATCGAAATCTCGTGATGG
CAGGTTGGGCGTCGCTTGGTCGGTCATTTCGAACCCCAGAGTCCCGCTCAGAAGAACTCGTCAAGAAGGC
GATAGAAGGCGATGCGCTGCGAATCGGGAGCGGCGATACCGTAAAGCACGAGGAAGCGGTCAGCCCATTC
GCCGCCAAGCTCTTCAGCAATATCACGGGTAGCCAACGCTATGTCCTGATAGCGGTCCGCCACACCCAGC
CGGCCACAGTCGATGAATCCAGAAAAGCGGCCATTTTCCACCATGATATTCGGCAAGCAGGCATCGCCAT
GGGTCACGACGAGATCCTCGCCGTCGGGCATGCGCGCCTTGAGCCTGGCGAACAGTTCGGCTGGCGCGAG
CCCCTGATGCTCTTCGTCCAGATCATCCTGATCGACAAGACCGGCTTCCATCCGAGTACGTGCTCGCTCG
ATGCGATGTTTCGCTTGGTGGTCGAATGGGCAGGTAGCCGGATCAAGCGTATGCAGCCGCCGCATTGCAT
CAGCCATGATGGATACTTTCTCGGCAGGAGCAAGGTGAGATGACAGGAGATCCTGCCCCGGCACTTCGCC
CAATAGCAGCCAGTCCCTTCCCGCTTCAGTGACAACGTCGAGCACAGCTGCGCAAGGAACGCCCGTCGTG
GCCAGCCACGATAGCCGCGCTGCCTCGTCCTGCAGTTCATTCAGGGCACCGGACAGGTCGGTCTTGACAA
AAAGAACCGGGCGCCCCTGCGCTGACAGCCGGAACACGGCGGCATCAGAGCAGCCGATTGTCTGTTGTGC
CCAGTCATAGCCGAATAGCCTCTCCACCCAAGCGGCCGGAGAACCTGCGTGCAATCCATCTTGTTCAATC
ATGCGAAACGATCCTCATCCTGTCTCTTGATCAGATCCGAAAATGGATATACAAGCTCCCGGGAGCTTTT
TGCAAAAGCCTAGGCCTCCAAAAAAGCCTCCTCACTACTTCTGGAATAGCTCAGAGGCAGAGGCGGCCTC
GGCCTCTGCATAAATAAAAAAAATTAGTCAGCCATGGGGCGGAGAATGGGCGGAACTGGGCGGAGTTAGG
GGCGGGATGGGCGGAGTTAGGGGCGGGACTATGGTTGCTGACTAATTGAGATGCATGCTTTGCATACTTC
TGCCTGCTGGGGAGCCTGGGGACTTTCCACACCTGGTTGCTGACTAATTGAGATGCATGCTTTGCATACT
TCTGCCTGCTGGGGAGCCTGGGGACTTTCCACACCCTAACTGACACACATTCCACAGAATTAATTCGCGT
TAAATTTTTGTTAAATCAGCTCATTTTTTAACCAATAGGCCGAAATCGGCAAAATCCCTTATAAATCAAA
AGAATAGACCGAGATAGGGT
[37 nt withheld, positions 5971-6007]
AAAGAACGTGGACTCCAACGTCAAAGG
[49 nt withheld, positions 6035-6083]
T
[91 nt withheld, positions 6085-6175]
G
[124 nt withheld, positions 6177-6300]
GGGGATACCCCCTAGAGCCCCAGCTGGTTCTTTCCGCCTCAGAAGCCATAGAGCCCACCGCATCCCCAGC
ATGCCTGCTATTGTCTTCCCAATCCTCCCCCTTGCTGTCCTGCCCCACCCCACCCCCCAGAATAGAATGA
CACCTACTCAGACAATGCGATGCAATTTCCTCATTTTATTAGGAAAGGACAGTGGGAGTGGCACCTTCCA
GGGTCAAGGAAGGCACGGGGGAGGGGCAAACAACAGATGGCTGGCAACTAGAAGGCACAGTCGAGGCTGA
